>Addgene plasmid #13095 | pmCherry-ATG5 | addgene full sequence | sequence record 372963 | Addgene NGS Result
GCCTCGGCCTCTGCATAAATAAAAAAAATTAGTCAGCCATGGGGCGGAGAATGGGCGGAACTGGGCGGAG
TTAGGGGCGGGATGGGCGGAGTTAGGGGCGGGACTATGGTTGCTGACTAATTGAGATGCATGCTTTGCAT
ACTTCTGCCTGCTGGGGAGCCTGGGGACTTTCCACACCTGGTTGCTGACTAATTGAGATGCATGCTTTGC
ATACTTCTGCCTGCTGGGGAGCCTGGGGACTTTCCACACCCTAACTGACACACATTCCACAGCTGGTTCT
TTCCGCCTCAGGACTCTTCCTTTTTCAATATTATTGAAGCATTTATCAGGGTTATTGTCTCATGAGCGGA
TACATATTTGAATGTATTTAGAAAAATAAACAAATAGGGGTTCCGCGCACATTTCCCCGAAAAGTGCCAC
CTG
[124 nt withheld, positions 424-547]
C
[91 nt withheld, positions 549-639]
A
[49 nt withheld, positions 641-689]
CCTTTGACGTTGGAGTCCACGTTCTTT
[37 nt withheld, positions 717-753]
ACCCTATCTCGGTCTATTCTTTTGATTTATAAGGGATTTTGCCGATTTCGGCCTATTGGTTAAAAAATGA
GCTGATTTAACAAAAATTTAACGCGAATTTTAACAAAATATTAACGCTTACAATTTACGCGTTAAGATAC
ATTGATGAGTTTGGACAAACCACAACTAGAATGCAGTGAAAAAAATGCTTTATTTGTGAAATTTGTGATG
CTATTGCTTTATTTGTAACCATTATAAGCTGCAATAAACAAGTTAACAACAACAATTGCATTCATTTTAT
GTTTCAGGTTCAGGGGGAGGTGTGGGAGGTTTTTTAAAGCAAGTAAAACCTCTACAAATGTGGTATGGCT
GATTATGATCAGTTATCTAGATCCGGTGGATCCTCAATCTGTTGGCTGGGGGACAATGCTAATATGAAGA
AAGTTATCTGGGTAGCTCAGATGCTCGCTCAGCCACTGCAGAGGGGTTTCCAGCATTGGCTCTATCCCGT
GAATCATCACCTGGCTCCTCTTCTCTCCATCTTCAGGGGCGACTGCGGAAGGACAGACTTCTCTGAGGAG
ATCTCCAAGTGTGTGCAGCTGTCCATCTGCGGCCACAGGCCGGAACAGCTTCTGGATGAAAGGCCGCTCC
GTCGTGGTCTGATATATTCTAAAGGGGATATAACGAAATCCATTTTCTTCTGGAGGATATTCCATGAGTT
TCCGGTTGATGGCCCAAAACTGGTCAAATCTGTCATTCTGCAGTCCCATCCAGAGCTGCTTGTGGTCTTT
TTTCTGCATTTCGTTGATCACTTGACTTTTATGCTTTAAAGCATCAGCTTCTTTCATACACGACATAAAG
TGAGCCTCAACCGCATCCTTGGATGGACAGTGTAGAAGGTCCTTTTCTGGAAAACTCTTGAAATGTACTG
TGATGTTCCAAGGAAGAGCTGAACTTGATGCAAGAAGATCAAATAGTAAACCAATTGGATAATGCCATTT
CAGGGGTGTGCCTTCATATTCAAACCATATCTCACTAACATCTTCTTGTCTCATAACCTTCTGAAAGTGC
TTTTTCACTTTGTCAGTTACCAACGTCAAATAGCTGACTCTTGGCAAAAGCAAATAGTATGGTTCTGCTT
CTCTTTCAGTTATCTCATCCTGATAGAGAGTAAAGCAAGTTGGAATTCGTCCAAACCACACATCTCGAAG
CACATCTTTGTCATCTGTCATGGTACCGTCGACTGCAGAATTCGAAGCTTGAGCTCGAGATCTCTTGTAC
AGCTCGTCCATGCCGCCGGTGGAGTGGCGGCCCTCGGCGCGTTCGTACTGTTCCACGATGGTGTAGTCCT
CGTTGTGGGAGGTGATGTCCAACTTGATGTTGACGTTGTAGGCGCCGGGCAGCTGCACGGGCTTCTTGGC
CTTGTAGGTGGTCTTGACCTCAGCGTCGTAGTGGCCGCCGTCCTTCAGCTTCAGCCTCTGCTTGATCTCG
CCCTTCAGGGCGCCGTCCTCGGGGTACATCCGCTCGGAGGAGGCCTCCCAGCCCATGGTCTTCTTCTGCA
TTACGGGGCCGTCGGAGGGGAAGTTGGTGCCGCGCAGCTTCACCTTGTAGATGAACTCGCCGTCCTGCAG
GGAGGAGTCCTGGGTCACGGTCACCACGCCGCCGTCCTCGAAGTTCATCACGCGCTCCCACTTGAAGCCC
TCGGGGAAGGACAGCTTCAAGTAGTCGGGGATGTCGGCGGGGTGCTTCACGTAGGCCTTGGAGCCGTACA
TGAACTGAGGGGACAGGATGTCCCAGGCGAAGGGCAGGGGGCCACCCTTGGTCACCTTCAGCTTGGCGGT
CTGGGTGCCCTCGTAGGGGCGGCCCTCGCCCTCGCCCTCGATCTCGAACTCGTGGCCGTTCACGGAGCCC
TCCATGTGCACCTTGAAGCGCATGAACTCCTTGATGATGGCCATGTTATCCTCCTCGCCCTTGCTCACCA
TTACCGGTAGCGCTAGCGGATCTGACGGTTCACTAAACCAGCTCTGCTTATATAGACCTCCCACCGTACA
CGCCTACCGCCCATTTGCGTCAATGGGGCGGAGTTGTTACGACATTTTGGAAAGTCCCGTTGATTTTGGT
GCCAAAACAAACTCCCATTGACGTCAATGGGGTGGAGACTTGGAAATCCCCGTGAGTCAAACCGCTATCC
ACGCCCATTGATGTACTGCCAAAACCGCATCACCATGGTAATAGCGATGACTAATACGTAGATGTACTGC
CAAGTAGGAAAGTCCCATAAGGTCATGTACTGGGCATAATGCCAGGCGGGCCATTTACCGTCATTGACGT
CAATAGGGGGCGTACTTGGCATATGATACACTTGATGTACTGCCAAGTGGGCAGTTTACCGTAAATACTC
CACCCATTGACGTCAATGGAAAGTCCCTATTGGCGTTACTATGGGAACATACGTCATTATTGACGTCAAT
GGGCGGGGGTCGTTGGGCGGTCAGCCAGGCGGGCCATTTACCGTAAGTTATGTAACGCGGAACTCCATAT
ATGGGCTATGAACTAATGACCCCGTAATTGATTACTATTAATAACTAATGCATGGCGGTAATACGGTTAT
CCACAGAATCAGGGGATAACGCAGGAAAGAACATGTGAGCAAAAGGCCAGCAAAAGGCCAGGAACCGTAA
AAAGGCCGCGTTGCTGGCGTTTTTCCATAGGCTCCGCCCCCCTGACGAGCATCACAAAAATCGACGCTCA
AGTCAGAGGTGGCGAAACCCGACAGGACTATAAAGATACCAGGCGTTTCCCCCTGGAAGCTCCCTCGTGC
GCTCTCCTGTTCCGACCCTGCCGCTTACCGGATACCTGTCCGCCTTTCTCCCTTCGGGAAGCGTGGCGCT
TTCTCATAGCTCACGCTGTAGGTATCTCAGTTCGGTGTAGGTCGTTCGCTCCAAGCTGGGCTGTGTGCAC
GAACCCCCCGTTCAGCCCGACCGCTGCGCCTTATCCGGTAACTATCGTCTTGAGTCCAACCCGGTAAGAC
ACGACTTATCGCCACTGGCAGCAGCCACTGGTAACAGGATTAGCAGAGCGAGGTATGTAGGCGGTGCTAC
AGAGTTCTTGAAGTGGTGGCCTAACTACGGCTACACTAGAAGAACAGTATTTGGTATCTGCGCTCTGCTG
AAGCCAGTTACCTTCGGAAAAAGAGTTGGTAGCTCTTGATCCGGCAAACAAACCACCGCTGGTAGCGGTG
GTTTTTTTGTTTGCAAGCAGCAGATTACGCGCAGAAAAAAAGGATCTCAAGAAGATCCTTTGATCTTTTC
TACGGGGTCTGACGCTCAGTGGAACGAAAACTCACGTTAAGGGATTTTGGTCATGAGATTATCAAAAAGG
ATCTTCACCTAGATCCTTTTAAATTAAAAATGAAGTTTTAAATCAATCTAAAGTATATATGAGTAACCTG
AGGCTATGGCAGGGCCTGCCGCCCCGACGTTGGCTGCGAGCCCTGGGCCTTCACCCGAACTTGGGGGGTG
GGGTGGGGAAAAGGAAGAAACGCGGGCGTATTGGCCCCAATGGGGTCTCGGTGGGGTATCGACAGAGTGC
CAGCCCTGGGACCGAACCCCGCGTTTATGAACAAACGACCCAACACCGTGCGTTTTATTCTGTCTTTTTA
TTGCCGTCATAGCGCGGGTTCCTTCCGGTATTGTCTCCTTCCGTGTTTCAGTTAGCCTCCCCCTAGGGTG
GGCGAAGAACTCCAGCATGAGATCCCCGCGCTGGAGGATCATCCAGCCGGCGTCCCGGAAAACGATTCCG
AAGCCCAACCTTTCATAGAAGGCGGCGGTGGAATCGAAATCTCGTGATGGCAGGTTGGGCGTCGCTTGGT
CGGTCATTTCGAACCCCAGAGTCCCGCTCAGAAGAACTCGTCAAGAAGGCGATAGAAGGCGATGCGCTGC
GAATCGGGAGCGGCGATACCGTAAAGCACGAGGAAGCGGTCAGCCCATTCGCCGCCAAGCTCTTCAGCAA
TATCACGGGTAGCCAACGCTATGTCCTGATAGCGGTCCGCCACACCCAGCCGGCCACAGTCGATGAATCC
AGAAAAGCGGCCATTTTCCACCATGATATTCGGCAAGCAGGCATCGCCATGGGTCACGACGAGATCCTCG
CCGTCGGGCATGCTCGCCTTGAGCCTGGCGAACAGTTCGGCTGGCGCGAGCCCCTGATGCTCTTCGTCCA
GATCATCCTGATCGACAAGACCGGCTTCCATCCGAGTACGTGCTCGCTCGATGCGATGTTTCGCTTGGTG
GTCGAATGGGCAGGTAGCCGGATCAAGCGTATGCAGCCGCCGCATTGCATCAGCCATGATGGATACTTTC
TCGGCAGGAGCAAGGTGAGATGACAGGAGATCCTGCCCCGGCACTTCGCCCAATAGCAGCCAGTCCCTTC
CCGCTTCAGTGACAACGTCGAGCACAGCTGCGCAAGGAACGCCCGTCGTGGCCAGCCACGATAGCCGCGC
TGCCTCGTCTTGCAGTTCATTCAGGGCACCGGACAGGTCGGTCTTGACAAAAAGAACCGGGCGCCCCTGC
GCTGACAGCCGGAACACGGCGGCATCAGAGCAGCCGATTGTCTGTTGTGCCCAGTCATAGCCGAATAGCC
TCTCCACCCAAGCGGCCGGAGAACCTGCGTGCAATCCATCTTGTTCAATCATGCGAAACGATCCTCATCC
TGTCTCTTGATCGATCTTTGCAAAAGCCTAGGCCTCCAAAAAAGCCTCCTCACTACTTCTGGAATAGCTC
AGAGGCCGAGGCG
Features (pLannotate 1.2.2; 15 found; start..end, strand, type, name):
    293..397     -  promoter       AmpR promoter: bla
    424..852     +  rep_origin     f1 ori (sequence partly withheld): f1 bacteriophage origin of replication; arrow indicates direction of (+) strand synthesis
    886..1007    -  polyA_signal   SV40 poly(A) signal: SV40 polyadenylation signal
   1030..1114    -  CDS            large T antigen (fragment): large T antigen from SV40 (simian virus 40)
   1140..1964    -  CDS            Atg5: ATG5_MOUSE - Also known as Apg5l. Experimental evidence at protein level: Swiss-Prot protein existence level 1. (Microbial infection) May act as a proviral factor. In association with ATG12, negatively regulates the innate antiviral immune response by impairing the type I IFN production pathway upon vesicular stomatitis virus (VSV) infection. From Mus musculus (Mouse).
   1965..2006    -  misc_feature   MCS (fragment): multiple cloning site
   2007..2714    -  CDS            mCherry: mCherry is a basic (constitutively fluorescent) red fluorescent protein published in 2004, derived from Discosoma sp.. It is reported to be a very rapidly-maturing monomer with low acid sensitivity.
   2753..2956    -  promoter       CMV promoter: human cytomegalovirus (CMV) immediate early promoter
   2957..3260    -  enhancer       CMV enhancer: human cytomegalovirus immediate early enhancer
   3435..4023    -  rep_origin     ori: high-copy-number ColE1/pMB1/pBR322/pUC origin of replication
   4245..4261    +  polyA_signal   bGH poly(A) signal (fragment): bovine growth hormone polyadenylation signal
   4352..4399    -  polyA_signal   HSV TK poly(A) signal: herpes simplex virus thymidine kinase polyadenylation signal (Cole and Stacy, 1985)
   4458..4610    -  CDS            ble (fragment): BLE_KLEPN - Experimental evidence at protein level: Swiss-Prot protein existence level 1. Binding protein with a strong affinity to the bleomycin family of antibiotics. Binds to CL990; an antimitotic-antibiotic compound. From Klebsiella pneumoniae.
   4631..5425    -  CDS            NeoR/KanR: aminoglycoside phosphotransferase from Tn5; aph(3')-II (or nptII); confers resistance to neomycin, kanamycin, and G418 (Geneticin®)
   5460..291     -  promoter       SV40 promoter (across the origin): SV40 enhancer and early promoter
