[The description below was written by a language model from this plasmid's Addgene catalogue record and pLannotate feature annotations shown in this document.]
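Description:
pmCherry-ATG5 is a mammalian expression plasmid built on the Clontech pEGFP-C1 backbone, in which the original green fluorescent protein has been replaced by the monomeric red fluorescent protein mCherry and mouse Atg5 has been placed downstream of it. The result is an N-terminally tagged mCherry–ATG5 fusion, with the two coding regions joined through a short remnant of the multiple cloning site. Expression is driven by the human cytomegalovirus immediate-early enhancer and promoter, giving strong constitutive transcription in most transfected mammalian cells, and the transcript is terminated by the SV40 polyadenylation signal. The catalogue lists an insert of about 1.6 kb, which fits the combined mCherry and Atg5 coding regions annotated in the sequenced 5.5 kb plasmid; the insert was cloned between AgeI and BamHI sites.

The plasmid replicates at high copy number in E. coli from a pUC-type ColE1 origin and also carries an f1 origin for single-stranded DNA production. Selection relies on the Tn5 aminoglycoside phosphotransferase gene (NeoR/KanR), arranged in the usual dual-promoter format: a bacterial bla promoter provides kanamycin resistance in bacteria, while the SV40 enhancer/early promoter, with an HSV thymidine kinase polyadenylation signal, allows G418 selection of stably transfected mammalian cells. The short ble, bGH poly(A) and large T antigen fragments in the annotation appear to be partial matches to backbone sequence rather than functional elements.

ATG5 is a core autophagy protein that, conjugated to ATG12, associates with forming autophagosomal membranes, so this red fusion is suited to live-cell or fixed-cell imaging of ATG5 localisation and autophagy. The associated publication concerns autophagy and Bnip3 in myocardial ischemia/reperfusion injury.
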