Addgene plasmid #13095: pmCherry-ATG5
Depositing lab: Roberta Gottlieb. Depositing organization: Scripps California (The Scripps Research Institute). Publication: Response to myocardial ischemia/reperfusion injury involves Bnip3 and autophagy. Hamacher-Brady A, Brady NR, Logue SE, Sayen MR, Jinno M, Kirshenbaum LA, Gottlieb RA, Gustafsson AB. Cell Death Differ. 2007 Jan;14(1):146-57. doi: 10.1038/sj.cdd.4401936. Epub 2006 Apr 28. PubMed 16645637.
Backbone
  Vector backbone: pEGFPC1
  Backbone manufacturer: Clontech
  Backbone size w/o insert (bp): 3941
  Vector type: Mammalian Expression
Growth in bacteria
  Bacterial resistance: Kanamycin, 50 μg/mL
  Growth temperature: 37°C
  Growth strain: DH5alpha
  Copy number: High Copy
Gene/Insert
  Gene/Insert name: ATG5 (alt name: ATG5)
  Species: M. musculus (mouse)
  Insert size (bp): 1576
  GenBank ID: AB048349
  Entrez Gene: Atg5 (a.k.a. 2010107M05Rik, 3110067M24Rik, Apg5l, Atg5l, Paddy)
  Tag / fusion protein: mCherry (N terminal on insert)
  Cloning method: Restriction Enzyme; 5′ cloning site AgeI (unknown if destroyed); 3′ cloning site BamHI (unknown if destroyed)
  Sequencing primers: 5′ NA
Resource information
  A portion of this plasmid was derived from a plasmid made by: The fusion marker mCherry is from Roger Tsien at UCSD
Terms and licenses: Academic/Nonprofit Terms; Industry Terms: Not Available to Industry
Depositor comments: for mCherry marker protein Campbell RE, Tour O, Palmer AE, Steinbach PA, Baird GS, Zacharias DA, Tsien RY. Proc Natl Acad Sci U S A. 2002 Jun 11;99(12):7877-82
How to cite: pmCherry-ATG5 was a gift from Roberta Gottlieb (Addgene plasmid # 13095 ; http://n2t.net/addgene:13095 ; RRID:Addgene_13095)
