>Addgene plasmid #13095 | pmCherry-ATG5 | addgene partial sequence | sequence record 72823 | DsRed1-C 5'-AGCTGGACATCACCTCCCACAACG-3'
GCGCCGAGGGCCGCCACTCCACCGGCGGCATGGACGAGCTGTACAAGAGATCTCGAGCTCAAGCTTCGAA
TTCTGCAGTCGACGGTACCATGACAGATGACAAAGATGTGCTTCGAGATGTGTGGTTTGGACGAATTCCA
ACTTGCTTTACTCTCTATCAGGATGAGATAACTGAAAGAGAAGCAGAACCATACTATTTGCTTTTGCCAA
GAGTCAGCTATTTGACGTTGGTAACTGACAAAGTGAAAAAGCACTTTCAGAAGGTTATGAGACAAGAAGA
TGTTAGTGAGATATGGTTTGAATATGAAGGCACACCCCTGAAATGGCATTATCCAATTGGTTTACTATTT
GATCTTCTTGCATCAAGTTCAGCTCTTCCTTGGAACATCACAGTACATTTCAAGAGTTTTCCAGAAAAGG
ACCTTCTACACTGTCCATCCAAGGATGCGGTTGAGGCTCACTTTATGTCGTGTATGAAAGAAGCTGATGC
TTTAAAGCATAAAAGTCAAGTGATCAACGAAATGCAGAAAAAAGACCACAAGCAGCTCTGGATGGGACTG
CAGAATGACAGATTTGACCAGTTTTGGGCCATCAACCGGAAACTCATGGAATATCCTCCAGAAGAAAATG
GATTTCGTTATATCCCCTTTAGAATATATCAGACCACGACGGAGCGGCCTTTCATCCAGAAGCTGTTCCG
GCCTGTGGCCGCAGATGGACAGCTGCACACACTTGGAGATCTCCTCAGAGAAGTCTGTCCTTCCGCAGTC
GCCCCTGAAGATGGAGAGAAGAGGAGCCAGGTGATGATTCACGGGATAGAGCCAATGCTGGAAACCCCTC
TGCAGTGGCTGAGCGAGCATCTGA
