LOCUS       Exported 5527 bp ds-DNA circular SYN 23-SEP-2022
DEFINITION  synthetic circular DNA
ACCESSION   .
VERSION     .
KEYWORDS    pmCherry-ATG5
SOURCE      synthetic DNA construct
  ORGANISM  synthetic DNA construct
REFERENCE   1 (bases 1 to 5527)
  AUTHORS   Hamacher-Brady A, Brady NR, Logue SE, Sayen MR, Jinno M, Kirshenbaum
            LA, Gottlieb RA, Gustafsson AB
  TITLE     Response to myocardial ischemia/reperfusion injury involves Bnip3
            and autophagy.
  JOURNAL   Cell Death Differ. 2006 Apr 28. ():.
  PUBMED    16645637
REFERENCE   2 (bases 1 to 5527)
  AUTHORS   .
  TITLE     Direct Submission
  JOURNAL   Exported Sep 23, 2022 from SnapGene Server 1.1.58
            http://www.snapgene.com
FEATURES             Location/Qualifiers
     source          1..5527
                     /organism="synthetic DNA construct"
                     /mol_type="other DNA"
     primer_bind     24..43
                     /label=mCherry-F
                     /note="mCherry, forward primer"
     polyA_signal    1318..1439
                     /label=SV40 poly(A) signal
                     /note="SV40 polyadenylation signal"
     primer_bind     complement(1355..1374)
                     /label=SV40pA-R
                     /note="SV40 polyA, reverse primer"
     primer_bind     1409..1428
                     /label=EBV-rev
                     /note="SV40 polyA terminator, reverse primer"
     rep_origin      complement(1446..1901)
                     /direction=LEFT
                     /label=f1 ori
                     /note="f1 bacteriophage origin of replication; arrow
                     indicates direction of (+) strand synthesis"
     primer_bind     complement(1583..1604)
                     /label=F1ori-F
                     /note="F1 origin, forward primer"
     primer_bind     1795..1814
                     /label=F1ori-R
                     /note="F1 origin, reverse primer"
     promoter        1928..2032
                     /gene="bla"
                     /label=AmpR promoter
     promoter        2034..2392
                     /label=SV40 promoter
                     /note="SV40 enhancer and early promoter"
     primer_bind     complement(2057..2077)
                     /label=pBABE 3'
                     /note="SV40 enhancer, reverse primer for pBABE vectors"
     rep_origin      2243..2378
                     /label=SV40 ori
                     /note="SV40 origin of replication"
     primer_bind     2305..2324
                     /label=SV40pro-F
                     /note="SV40 promoter/origin, forward primer"
     CDS             2427..3221
                     /codon_start=1
                     /gene="aph(3')-II (or nptII)"
                     /product="aminoglycoside phosphotransferase from Tn5"
                     /label=NeoR/KanR
                     /note="confers resistance to neomycin, kanamycin, and G418
                     (Geneticin(R))"
                     /translation="MIEQDGLHAGSPAAWVERLFGYDWAQQTIGCSDAAVFRLSAQGRP
                     VLFVKTDLSGALNELQDEAARLSWLATTGVPCAAVLDVVTEAGRDWLLLGEVPGQDLLS
                     SHLAPAEKVSIMADAMRRLHTLDPATCPFDHQAKHRIERARTRMEAGLVDQDDLDEEHQ
                     GLAPAELFARLKASMPDGEDLVVTHGDACLPNIMVENGRFSGFIDCGRLGVADRYQDIA
                     LATRDIAEELGGEWADRFLVLYGIAAPDSQRIAFYRLLDEFF"
     primer_bind     complement(2481..2500)
                     /label=Neo-R
                     /note="Neomycin resistance gene, reverse primer"
     primer_bind     3091..3110
                     /label=Neo-F
                     /note="Neomycin resistance gene, forward primer"
     primer_bind     complement(3409..3428)
                     /label=TK-pA-R
                     /note="Thymidine kinase polyA, reverse primer"
     polyA_signal    3453..3500
                     /label=HSV TK poly(A) signal
                     /note="herpes simplex virus thymidine kinase
                     polyadenylation signal (Cole and Stacy, 1985)"
     rep_origin      3829..4417
                     /direction=RIGHT
                     /label=ori
                     /note="high-copy-number ColE1/pMB1/pBR322/pUC origin of
                     replication"
     primer_bind     4318..4337
                     /label=pBR322ori-F
                     /note="pBR322 origin, forward primer"
     enhancer        4592..4895
                     /label=CMV enhancer
                     /note="human cytomegalovirus immediate early enhancer"
     promoter        4896..5099
                     /label=CMV promoter
                     /note="human cytomegalovirus (CMV) immediate early
                     promoter"
     primer_bind     5050..5070
                     /label=CMV-F
                     /note="Human CMV immediate early promoter, forward primer"
     CDS             5138..318
                     /codon_start=1
                     /product="monomeric derivative of DsRed fluorescent protein
                     (Shaner et al., 2004)"
                     /label=mCherry
                     /note="mammalian codon-optimized"
                     /translation="MVSKGEEDNMAIIKEFMRFKVHMEGSVNGHEFEIEGEGEGRPYEG
                     TQTAKLKVTKGGPLPFAWDILSPQFMYGSKAYVKHPADIPDYLKLSFPEGFKWERVMNF
                     EDGGVVTVTQDSSLQDGEFIYKVKLRGTNFPSDGPVMQKKTMGWEASSERMYPEDGALK
                     GEIKQRLKLKDGGHYDAEVKTTYKAKKPVQLPGAYNVNIKLDITSHNEDYTIVEQYERA
                     EGRHSTGGMDELYK"
     primer_bind     complement(5283..5301)
                     /label=mCherry-R
                     /note="mCherry, reverse primer"
ORIGIN
        1 ggcaccaact tcccctccga cggccccgta atgcagaaga agaccatggg ctgggaggcc
       61 tcctccgagc ggatgtaccc cgaggacggc gccctgaagg gcgagatcaa gcagaggctg
      121 aagctgaagg acggcggcca ctacgacgct gaggtcaaga ccacctacaa ggccaagaag
      181 cccgtgcagc tgcccggcgc ctacaacgtc aacatcaagt tggacatcac ctcccacaac
      241 gaggactaca ccatcgtgga acagtacgaa cgcgccgagg gccgccactc caccggcggc
      301 atggacgagc tgtacaagag atctcgagct caagcttcga attctgcagt cgacggtacc
      361 atgacagatg acaaagatgt gcttcgagat gtgtggtttg gacgaattcc aacttgcttt
      421 actctctatc aggatgagat aactgaaaga gaagcagaac catactattt gcttttgcca
      481 agagtcagct atttgacgtt ggtaactgac aaagtgaaaa agcactttca gaaggttatg
      541 agacaagaag atgttagtga gatatggttt gaatatgaag gcacacccct gaaatggcat
      601 tatccaattg gtttactatt tgatcttctt gcatcaagtt cagctcttcc ttggaacatc
      661 acagtacatt tcaagagttt tccagaaaag gaccttctac actgtccatc caaggatgcg
      721 gttgaggctc actttatgtc gtgtatgaaa gaagctgatg ctttaaagca taaaagtcaa
      781 gtgatcaacg aaatgcagaa aaaagaccac aagcagctct ggatgggact gcagaatgac
      841 agatttgacc agttttgggc catcaaccgg aaactcatgg aatatcctcc agaagaaaat
      901 ggatttcgtt atatcccctt tagaatatat cagaccacga cggagcggcc tttcatccag
      961 aagctgttcc ggcctgtggc cgcagatgga cagctgcaca cacttggaga tctcctcaga
     1021 gaagtctgtc cttccgcagt cgcccctgaa gatggagaga agaggagcca ggtgatgatt
     1081 cacgggatag agccaatgct ggaaacccct ctgcagtggc tgagcgagca tctgagctac
     1141 ccagataact ttcttcatat tagcattgtc ccccagccaa cagattgagg atccaccgga
     1201 tctagataac tgatcataat cagccatacc acatttgtag aggttttact tgctttaaaa
     1261 aacctcccac acctccccct gaacctgaaa cataaaatga atgcaattgt tgttgttaac
     1321 ttgtttattg cagcttataa tggttacaaa taaagcaata gcatcacaaa tttcacaaat
     1381 aaagcatttt tttcactgca ttctagttgt ggtttgtcca aactcatcaa tgtatcttaa
     1441 cgcgtaaatt gtaagcgtta atattttgtt aaaattcgcg ttaaattttt gttaaatcag
     1501 ctcatttttt aaccaatagg ccgaaatcgg caaaatccct tataaatcaa aagaatagac
     1561 cgagataggg ttgagtgttg ttccagtttg gaacaagagt ccactattaa agaacgtgga
     1621 ctccaacgtc aaaggnnnnn nnnnnnnnnn nnnnnnnnnn nnnnnnnnnn nnnnnnnnnn
     1681 nnnntnnnnn nnnnnnnnnn nnnnnnnnnn nnnnnnnnnn nnnnnnnnnn nnnnnnnnnn
     1741 nnnnnnnnnn nnnnnnnnnn nnnnnnnnnn nnnnnngnnn nnnnnnnnnn nnnnnnnnnn
     1801 nnnnnnnnnn nnnnnnnnnn nnnnnnnnnn nnnnnnnnnn nnnnnnnnnn nnnnnnnnnn
     1861 nnnnnnnnnn nnnnnnnnnn nnnnnnnnnn nnnnnnnnnn ncaggtggca cttttcgggg
     1921 aaatgtgcgc ggaaccccta tttgtttatt tttctaaata cattcaaata tgtatccgct
     1981 catgagacaa taaccctgat aaatgcttca ataatattga aaaaggaaga gtcctgaggc
     2041 ggaaagaacc agctgtggaa tgtgtgtcag ttagggtgtg gaaagtcccc aggctcccca
     2101 gcaggcagaa gtatgcaaag catgcatctc aattagtcag caaccaggtg tggaaagtcc
     2161 ccaggctccc cagcaggcag aagtatgcaa agcatgcatc tcaatttagt cagcaaccat
     2221 agtcccgccc ctaactccgc ccatcccgcc cctaactccg cccagttccg cccattctcc
     2281 gccccatggc tgactaattt tttttattta tgcagaggcc gaggccgcct cggcctctga
     2341 gctattccag aagtagtgag gaggcttttt tggaggccta ggcttttgca aagatcgatc
     2401 aagagacagg atgaggatcg tttcgcatga ttgaacaaga tggattgcac gcaggttctc
     2461 cggccgcttg ggtggagagg ctattcggct atgactgggc acaacagaca atcggctgct
     2521 ctgatgccgc cgtgttccgg ctgtcagcgc aggggcgccc ggttcttttt gtcaagaccg
     2581 acctgtccgg tgccctgaat gaactgcaag acgaggcagc gcggctatcg tggctggcca
     2641 cgacgggcgt tccttgcgca gctgtgctcg acgttgtcac tgaagcggga agggactggc
     2701 tgctattggg cgaagtgccg gggcaggatc tcctgtcatc tcaccttgct cctgccgaga
     2761 aagtatccat catggctgat gcaatgcggc ggctgcatac gcttgatccg gctacctgcc
     2821 cattcgacca ccaagcgaaa catcgcatcg agcgagcacg tactcggatg gaagccggtc
     2881 ttgtcgatca ggatgatctg gacgaagagc atcaggggct cgcgccagcc gaactgttcg
     2941 ccaggctcaa ggcgagcatg cccgacggcg aggatctcgt cgtgacccat ggcgatgcct
     3001 gcttgccgaa tatcatggtg gaaaatggcc gcttttctgg attcatcgac tgtggccggc
     3061 tgggtgtggc ggaccgctat caggacatag cgttggctac ccgtgatatt gctgaagagc
     3121 ttggcggcga atgggctgac cgcttcctcg tgctttacgg tatcgccgct cccgattcgc
     3181 agcgcatcgc cttctatcgc cttcttgacg agttcttctg agcgggactc tggggttcga
     3241 aatgaccgac caagcgacgc ccaacctgcc atcacgagat ttcgattcca ccgccgcctt
     3301 ctatgaaagg ttgggcttcg gaatcgtttt ccgggacgcc ggctggatga tcctccagcg
     3361 cggggatctc atgctggagt tcttcgccca ccctaggggg aggctaactg aaacacggaa
     3421 ggagacaata ccggaaggaa cccgcgctat gacggcaata aaaagacaga ataaaacgca
     3481 cggtgttggg tcgtttgttc ataaacgcgg ggttcggtcc cagggctggc actctgtcga
     3541 taccccaccg agaccccatt ggggccaata cgcccgcgtt tcttcctttt ccccacccca
     3601 ccccccaagt tcgggtgaag gcccagggct cgcagccaac gtcggggcgg caggccctgc
     3661 catagcctca ggttactcat atatacttta gattgattta aaacttcatt tttaatttaa
     3721 aaggatctag gtgaagatcc tttttgataa tctcatgacc aaaatccctt aacgtgagtt
     3781 ttcgttccac tgagcgtcag accccgtaga aaagatcaaa ggatcttctt gagatccttt
     3841 ttttctgcgc gtaatctgct gcttgcaaac aaaaaaacca ccgctaccag cggtggtttg
     3901 tttgccggat caagagctac caactctttt tccgaaggta actggcttca gcagagcgca
     3961 gataccaaat actgttcttc tagtgtagcc gtagttaggc caccacttca agaactctgt
     4021 agcaccgcct acatacctcg ctctgctaat cctgttacca gtggctgctg ccagtggcga
     4081 taagtcgtgt cttaccgggt tggactcaag acgatagtta ccggataagg cgcagcggtc
     4141 gggctgaacg gggggttcgt gcacacagcc cagcttggag cgaacgacct acaccgaact
     4201 gagataccta cagcgtgagc tatgagaaag cgccacgctt cccgaaggga gaaaggcgga
     4261 caggtatccg gtaagcggca gggtcggaac aggagagcgc acgagggagc ttccaggggg
     4321 aaacgcctgg tatctttata gtcctgtcgg gtttcgccac ctctgacttg agcgtcgatt
     4381 tttgtgatgc tcgtcagggg ggcggagcct atggaaaaac gccagcaacg cggccttttt
     4441 acggttcctg gccttttgct ggccttttgc tcacatgttc tttcctgcgt tatcccctga
     4501 ttctgtggat aaccgtatta ccgccatgca ttagttatta atagtaatca attacggggt
     4561 cattagttca tagcccatat atggagttcc gcgttacata acttacggta aatggcccgc
     4621 ctggctgacc gcccaacgac ccccgcccat tgacgtcaat aatgacgtat gttcccatag
     4681 taacgccaat agggactttc cattgacgtc aatgggtgga gtatttacgg taaactgccc
     4741 acttggcagt acatcaagtg tatcatatgc caagtacgcc ccctattgac gtcaatgacg
     4801 gtaaatggcc cgcctggcat tatgcccagt acatgacctt atgggacttt cctacttggc
     4861 agtacatcta cgtattagtc atcgctatta ccatggtgat gcggttttgg cagtacatca
     4921 atgggcgtgg atagcggttt gactcacggg gatttccaag tctccacccc attgacgtca
     4981 atgggagttt gttttggcac caaaatcaac gggactttcc aaaatgtcgt aacaactccg
     5041 ccccattgac gcaaatgggc ggtaggcgtg tacggtggga ggtctatata agcagagctg
     5101 gtttagtgaa ccgtcagatc cgctagcgct accggtaatg gtgagcaagg gcgaggagga
     5161 taacatggcc atcatcaagg agttcatgcg cttcaaggtg cacatggagg gctccgtgaa
     5221 cggccacgag ttcgagatcg agggcgaggg cgagggccgc ccctacgagg gcacccagac
     5281 cgccaagctg aaggtgacca agggtggccc cctgcccttc gcctgggaca tcctgtcccc
     5341 tcagttcatg tacggctcca aggcctacgt gaagcacccc gccgacatcc ccgactactt
     5401 gaagctgtcc ttccccgagg gcttcaagtg ggagcgcgtg atgaacttcg aggacggcgg
     5461 cgtggtgacc gtgacccagg actcctccct gcaggacggc gagttcatct acaaggtgaa
     5521 gctgcgc
//
